>Addgene plasmid #216312 | pET28a-nanoHER2-SpyTag003 | addgene full sequence | sequence record 433378 | Addgene NGS Result
ATCCGGATATAGTTCCTCCTTTCAGCAAAAAACCCCTCAAGACCCGTTTAGAGGCCCCAAGGGGTTATGC
TAGTTATTGCTCAGCGGTGGCAGCAGCCAACTCAGCTTCCTTTCGGGCTTTGTTAGCAGCCGGATCTTAT
TAATGGTGATGGTGATGGTGACCTGAACCCTTGTAACGCTTGTAGGCGTCCACCATCACGATATGAGGCA
CGCCACGAGAGCTAACCGTCACTTGGGTACCCTGGCCCCAATAATTGTTGTCAATGAATTGCGGTTTCAC
CCAGCGGGCATTGCAGTAATAGACCGCGGTATCTTCCGGTTTCAGACTGTTCATCTGCAGGTACACCGTA
TTTTTTGCGTTGTCGCGCGAGATGGTAAAACGGCCTTTGACTGAATCAGCATAATTCGTGGTACCGCCGG
AGTTAATACTTGCAACCATTTCACGTTGTTTACCCGGGCTCTGACGGTACCAACCCAGTGCATAACGCAT
AAACGTGATGCCCGAGGTAGCACAGGACAGACGCAGTGAGCCGCCCGCTTGAACCAGACCACCGCCCGAT
TCCACCAGTTGAACTTCCATGGTATATCTCCTTCTTAAAGTTAAACAAAATTATTTCTAGAGGGGAATTG
TTATCCGCTCACAATTCCCCTATAGTGAGTCGTATTAATTTCGCGGGATCGAGATCTCGATCCTCTACGC
CGGACGCATCGTGGCCGGCATCACCGGCGCCACAGGTGCGGTTGCTGGCGCCTATATCGCCGACATCACC
GATGGGGAAGATCGGGCTCGCCACTTCGGGCTCATGAGCGCTTGTTTCGGCGTGGGTATGGTGGCAGGCC
CCGTGGCCGGGGGACTGTTGGGCGCCATCTCCTTGCATGCACCATTCCTTGCGGCGGCGGTGCTCAACGG
CCTCAACCTACTACTGGGCTGCTTCCTAATGCAGGAGTCGCATAAGGGAGAGCGTCGAGATCCCGGACAC
CATCGAATGGCGCAAAACCTTTCGCGGTATGGCATGATAGCGCCCGGAAGAGAGTCAATTCAGGGTGGTG
AATGTGAAACCAGTAACGTTATACGATGTCGCAGAGTATGCCGGTGTCTCTTATCAGACCGTTTCCCGCG
TGGTGAACCAGGCCAGCCACGTTTCTGCGAAAACGCGGGAAAAAGTGGAAGCGGCGATGGCGGAGCTGAA
TTACATTCCCAACCGCGTGGCACAACAACTGGCGGGCAAACAGTCGTTGCTGATTGGCGTTGCCACCTCC
AGTCTGGCCCTGCACGCGCCGTCGCAAATTGTCGCGGCGATTAAATCTCGCGCCGATCAACTGGGTGCCA
GCGTGGTGGTGTCGATGGTAGAACGAAGCGGCGTCGAAGCCTGTAAAGCGGCGGTGCACAATCTTCTCGC
GCAACGCGTCAGTGGGCTGATCATTAACTATCCGCTGGATGACCAGGATGCCATTGCTGTGGAAGCTGCC
TGCACTAATGTTCCGGCGTTATTTCTTGATGTCTCTGACCAGACACCCATCAACAGTATTATTTTCTCCC
ATGAAGACGGTACGCGACTGGGCGTGGAGCATCTGGTCGCATTGGGTCACCAGCAAATCGCGCTGTTAGC
GGGCCCATTAAGTTCTGTCTCGGCGCGTCTGCGTCTGGCTGGCTGGCATAAATATCTCACTCGCAATCAA
ATTCAGCCGATAGCGGAACGGGAAGGCGACTGGAGTGCCATGTCCGGTTTTCAACAAACCATGCAAATGC
TGAATGAGGGCATCGTTCCCACTGCGATGCTGGTTGCCAACGATCAGATGGCGCTGGGCGCAATGCGCGC
CATTACCGAGTCCGGGCTGCGCGTTGGTGCGGATATCTCGGTAGTGGGATACGACGATACCGAAGACAGC
TCATGTTATATCCCGCCGTTAACCACCATCAAACAGGATTTTCGCCTGCTGGGGCAAACCAGCGTGGACC
GCTTGCTGCAACTCTCTCAGGGCCAGGCGGTGAAGGGCAATCAGCTGTTGCCCGTCTCACTGGTGAAAAG
AAAAACCACCCTGGCGCCCAATACGCAAACCGCCTCTCCCCGCGCGTTGGCCGATTCATTAATGCAGCTG
GCACGACAGGTTTCCCGACTGGAAAGCGGGCAGTGAGCGCAACGCAATTAATGTAAGTTAGCTCACTCAT
TAGGCACCGGGATCTCGACCGATGCCCTTGAGAGCCTTCAACCCAGTCAGCTCCTTCCGGTGGGCGCGGG
GCATGACTATCGTCGCCGCACTTATGACTGTCTTCTTTATCATGCAACTCGTAGGACAGGTGCCGGCAGC
GCTCTGGGTCATTTTCGGCGAGGACCGCTTTCGCTGGAGCGCGACGATGATCGGCCTGTCGCTTGCGGTA
TTCGGAATCTTGCACGCCCTCGCTCAAGCCTTCGTCACTGGTCCCGCCACCAAACGTTTCGGCGAGAAGC
AGGCCATTATCGCCGGCATGGCGGCCCCACGGGTGCGCATGATCGTGCTCCTGTCGTTGAGGACCCGGCT
AGGCTGGCGGGGTTGCCTTACTGGTTAGCAGAATGAATCACCGATACGCGAGCGAACGTGAAGCGACTGC
TGCTGCAAAACGTCTGCGACCTGAGCAACAACATGAATGGTCTTCGGTTTCCGTGTTTCGTAAAGTCTGG
AAACGCGGAAGTCAGCGCCCTGCACCATTATGTTCCGGATCTGCATCGCAGGATGCTGCTGGCTACCCTG
TGGAACACCTACATCTGTATTAACGAAGCGCTGGCATTGACCCTGAGTGATTTTTCTCTGGTCCCGCCGC
ATCCATACCGCCAGTTGTTTACCCTCACAACGTTCCAGTAACCGGGCATGTTCATCATCAGTAACCCGTA
TCGTGAGCATCCTCTCTCGTTTCATCGGTATCATTACCCCCATGAACAGAAATCCCCCTTACACGGAGGC
ATCAGTGACCAAACAGGAAAAAACCGCCCTTAACATGGCCCGCTTTATCAGAAGCCAGACATTAACGCTT
CTGGAGAAACTCAACGAGCTGGACGCGGATGAACAGGCAGACATCTGTGAATCGCTTCACGACCACGCTG
ATGAGCTTTACCGCAGCTGCCTCGCGCGTTTCGGTGATGACGGTGAAAACCTCTGACACATGCAGCTCCC
GGAGACGGTCACAGCTTGTCTGTAAGCGGATGCCGGGAGCAGACAAGCCCGTCAGGGCGCGTCAGCGGGT
GTTGGCGGGTGTCGGGGCGCAGCCATGACCCAGTCACGTAGCGATAGCGGAGTGTATACTGGCTTAACTA
TGCGGCATCAGAGCAGATTGTACTGAGAGTGCACCATTGCGGTGTGAAATACCGCACAGATGCGTAAGGA
GAAAATACCGCATCAGGCGCTCTTCCGCTTCCTCGCTCACTGACTCGCTGCGCTCGGTCGTTCGGCTGCG
GCGAGCGGTATCAGCTCACTCAAAGGCGGTAATACGGTTATCCACAGAATCAGGGGATAACGCAGGAAAG
AACATGTGAGCAAAAGGCCAGCAAAAGGCCAGGAACCGTAAAAAGGCCGCGTTGCTGGCGTTTTTCCATA
GGCTCCGCCCCCCTGACGAGCATCACAAAAATCGACGCTCAAGTCAGAGGTGGCGAAACCCGACAGGACT
ATAAAGATACCAGGCGTTTCCCCCTGGAAGCTCCCTCGTGCGCTCTCCTGTTCCGACCCTGCCGCTTACC
GGATACCTGTCCGCCTTTCTCCCTTCGGGAAGCGTGGCGCTTTCTCATAGCTCACGCTGTAGGTATCTCA
GTTCGGTGTAGGTCGTTCGCTCCAAGCTGGGCTGTGTGCACGAACCCCCCGTTCAGCCCGACCGCTGCGC
CTTATCCGGTAACTATCGTCTTGAGTCCAACCCGGTAAGACACGACTTATCGCCACTGGCAGCAGCCACT
GGTAACAGGATTAGCAGAGCGAGGTATGTAGGCGGTGCTACAGAGTTCTTGAAGTGGTGGCCTAACTACG
GCTACACTAGAAGGACAGTATTTGGTATCTGCGCTCTGCTGAAGCCAGTTACCTTCGGAAAAAGAGTTGG
TAGCTCTTGATCCGGCAAACAAACCACCGCTGGTAGCGGTGGTTTTTTTGTTTGCAAGCAGCAGATTACG
CGCAGAAAAAAAGGATCTCAAGAAGATCCTTTGATCTTTTCTACGGGGTCTGACGCTCAGTGGAACGAAA
ACTCACGTTAAGGGATTTTGGTCATGAACAATAAAACTGTCTGCTTACATAAACAGTAATACAAGGGGTG
TTATGAGCCATATTCAACGGGAAACGTCTTGCTCTAGGCCGCGATTAAATTCCAACATGGATGCTGATTT
ATATGGGTATAAATGGGCTCGCGATAATGTCGGGCAATCAGGTGCGACAATCTATCGATTGTATGGGAAG
CCCGATGCGCCAGAGTTGTTTCTGAAACATGGCAAAGGTAGCGTTGCCAATGATGTTACAGATGAGATGG
TCAGACTAAACTGGCTGACGGAATTTATGCCTCTTCCGACCATCAAGCATTTTATCCGTACTCCTGATGA
TGCATGGTTACTCACCACTGCGATCCCCGGGAAAACAGCATTCCAGGTATTAGAAGAATATCCTGATTCA
GGTGAAAATATTGTTGATGCGCTGGCAGTGTTCCTGCGCCGGTTGCATTCGATTCCTGTTTGTAATTGTC
CTTTTAACAGCGATCGCGTATTTCGTCTCGCTCAGGCGCAATCACGAATGAATAACGGTTTGGTTGATGC
GAGTGATTTTGATGACGAGCGTAATGGCTGGCCTGTTGAACAAGTCTGGAAAGAAATGCATAAACTTTTG
CCATTCTCACCGGATTCAGTCGTCACTCATGGTGATTTCTCACTTGATAACCTTATTTTTGACGAGGGGA
AATTAATAGGTTGTATTGATGTTGGACGAGTCGGAATCGCAGACCGATACCAGGATCTTGCCATCCTATG
GAACTGCCTCGGTGAGTTTTCTCCTTCATTACAGAAACGGCTTTTTCAAAAATATGGTATTGATAATCCT
GATATGAATAAATTGCAGTTTCATTTGATGCTCGATGAGTTTTTCTAAGAATTAATTCATGAGCGGATAC
ATATTTGAATGTATTTAGAAAAATAAACAAATAGGGGTTCCGCGCACATTTCCCCGAAAAGTGCCACCTA
AATTGTAAGCGTTAATATTTTGTTAAAATTCGCGTTAAATTTTTGTTAAATCAGCTCATTTTTTAACCAA
TAGGCCGAAATCGGCAAAATCCCTTATAAATCAAAAGAATAGACCGAGATAGGGT
[37 nt withheld, positions 5306-5342]
AAAGAACGTGGACTCCAACGTCAAAGG
[49 nt withheld, positions 5370-5418]
T
[91 nt withheld, positions 5420-5510]
G
[124 nt withheld, positions 5512-5635]
CCCATTCGCCA
Features (pLannotate 1.2.2; 19 found; start..end, strand, type, name):
     26..73      -  terminator     T7 terminator: transcription terminator for bacteriophage T7 RNA polymerase
     81..130     -  CDS            SET1 (fragment): solubility-enhancement tag derived from T7 phage gene 10B
    143..160     -  CDS            6xHis: 6xHis affinity tag
    218..577     -  CDS            HV01_CANLF: Experimental evidence at protein level: Swiss-Prot protein existence level 1. From Canis lupus familiaris (Dog) (Canis familiaris).
    587..609     -  RBS            RBS: efficient ribosome binding site from bacteriophage T7 gene 10 (Olins and Rangwala, 1989)
    624..648     -  protein_bind   lac operator: The lac repressor binds to the lac operator to inhibit transcription in E. coli. This inhibition can be relieved by adding lactose or isopropyl-β-D-thiogalactopyranoside (IPTG). lac repressor encoded by lacI
    649..667     -  promoter       T7 promoter: promoter for bacteriophage T7 RNA polymerase
    689..968     +  CDS            TcR (fragment): tetracycline efflux protein; tet; confers resistance to tetracycline
    976..1053    +  promoter       lacI promoter: lacI
   1054..2136    +  CDS            lacI: lac repressor; lacI; The lac repressor binds to the lac operator to inhibit transcription in E. coli. This inhibition can be relieved by adding lactose or isopropyl-β-D-thiogalactopyranoside (IPTG).
   2149..2170    +  protein_bind   CAP binding site: CAP binding activates transcription in the presence of cAMP. E. coli catabolite activator protein
   2185..2476    +  CDS            TcR (fragment): tetracycline efflux protein; tet; confers resistance to tetracycline
   2548..2928    -  CDS            YPB1_ECOLX: Protein predicted: Swiss-Prot protein existence level 4. From Escherichia coli.
   2945..3136    +  CDS            rop: Rop protein, which maintains plasmids at low copy number; rop
   3238..3377    +  misc_feature   bom: basis of mobility region from pBR322
   3563..4151    -  rep_origin     ori: high-copy-number ColE1/pMB1/pBR322/pUC origin of replication
   4273..5088    +  CDS            KanR: aminoglycoside phosphotransferase; aph(3')-Ia; confers resistance to kanamycin in bacteria or G418 (Geneticin®) in eukaryotes
   5097..5154    -  promoter       AmpR promoter (fragment): bla
   5207..5635    -  rep_origin     f1 ori (sequence partly withheld): f1 bacteriophage origin of replication; arrow indicates direction of (+) strand synthesis
