[The description below was written by a language model from this plasmid's Addgene catalogue record and pLannotate feature annotations shown in this document.]
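Description:
pET28a-nanoHER2-SpyTag003 is a bacterial expression plasmid built on the Novagen pET28a backbone for producing an anti-HER2 nanobody fused to SpyTag003 in E. coli. It replicates from a ColE1/pMB1-type origin, with the pBR322-derived rop gene and bom region also present, and is selected with kanamycin through the aph(3')-Ia resistance gene. An f1 origin is also carried. The catalogue lists the plasmid as high copy, although rop generally moderates copy number in this backbone family. The catalogue gives a total size of 5809 bp, whereas the annotated full-sequence record is 5,646 nt; the record does not explain this difference.

The synthetic insert (about 444 bp, introduced by Gibson cloning) sits in the standard pET expression cassette: a T7 promoter followed by a lac operator, the strong T7 gene 10 ribosome binding site, the coding sequence, and a T7 terminator. The plasmid-borne lacI gene supplies lac repressor, so transcription depends on a host that provides T7 RNA polymerase and is inducible with IPTG. The automated annotation labels the nanobody region by similarity to an immunoglobulin heavy-chain variable domain, which is consistent with a single-domain antibody. SpyTag003 itself is not annotated, but a gap between the nanobody domain and the annotated 6xHis tag fits the catalogue's description of both as C-terminal tags. Short "TcR" and "SET1" hits are probably just backbone remnants or similarity matches rather than functional elements.

The His6 tag allows metal-affinity purification, while SpyTag003 is a peptide that forms a spontaneous covalent isopeptide bond with its SpyCatcher003 partner. The associated publication concerns combinatorial assembly of bispecific binders, suggesting the purified nanobody serves as a HER2-targeting module for such covalent coupling.
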