Addgene plasmid #216312: pET28a-nanoHER2-SpyTag003
Purpose: Expresses nanoHER2-SpyTag003 in bacterial cells. nanoHER2 is an anti-HER2 nanobody.
Depositing lab: Mark Howarth. Depositing organization: University of Oxford. Publication: SpyMask enables combinatorial assembly of bispecific binders. Driscoll CL, Keeble AH, Howarth MR. Nat Commun. 2024 Mar 16;15(1):2403. doi: 10.1038/s41467-024-46599-9. PubMed 38493197.
Backbone
  Vector backbone: pET28a
  Backbone manufacturer: Novagen
  Backbone size w/o insert (bp): 5369
  Total vector size (bp): 5809
  Vector type: Bacterial Expression
Growth in bacteria
  Bacterial resistance: Kanamycin, 50 μg/mL
  Growth temperature: 37°C
  Growth strain: DH5alpha
  Copy number: High Copy
Gene/Insert
  Gene/Insert name: nanoHER2-SpyTag003
  Species: Synthetic
  Insert size (bp): 444
  Promoter: T7 promoter
  Tag / fusion protein: SpyTag003 (C terminal on insert); His6 tag (C terminal on insert)
  Cloning method: Gibson Cloning
  Sequencing primers: 5′ T7F; 3′ T7R
Terms and licenses: Academic/Nonprofit Terms; Industry Terms: Not Available to Industry
How to cite: pET28a-nanoHER2-SpyTag003 was a gift from Mark Howarth (Addgene plasmid # 216312 ; http://n2t.net/addgene:216312 ; RRID:Addgene_216312)
