>Addgene plasmid #216312 | pET28a-nanoHER2-SpyTag003 | depositor partial sequence | sequence record 421713 | nanoHER2-SpyTag003
ATGGAAGTTCAACTGGTGGAATCGGGCGGTGGTCTGGTTCAAGCGGGCGGCTCACTGCGTCTGTCCTGTG
CTACCTCGGGCATCACGTTTATGCGTTATGCACTGGGTTGGTACCGTCAGAGCCCGGGTAAACAACGTGA
AATGGTTGCAAGTATTAACTCCGGCGGTACCACGAATTATGCTGATTCAGTCAAAGGCCGTTTTACCATC
TCGCGCGACAACGCAAAAAATACGGTGTACCTGCAGATGAACAGTCTGAAACCGGAAGATACCGCGGTCT
ATTACTGCAATGCCCGCTGGGTGAAACCGCAATTCATTGACAACAATTATTGGGGCCAGGGTACCCAAGT
GACGGTTAGCTCTCGTGGCGTGCCTCATATCGTGATGGTGGACGCCTACAAGCGTTACAAGGGTTCAGGT
CACCATCACCATCACCATTAATAA
